>Addgene plasmid #72762 | pAWSV-9 | depositor full sequence | sequence record 133546 | pAWSV-9 sequence 4513 bps
CACCTAAATTGTAAGCGTTAATATTTTGTTAAAATTCGCGTTAAATTTTTGTTAAATCAGCTCATTTTTT
AACCAATAGGCCGAAATCGGCAAAATCCCTTATAAATCAAAAGAATAGACCGAGATAGGGT
[37 nt withheld, positions 132-168]
AAAGAACGTGGACTCCAACGTCAAAGG
[49 nt withheld, positions 196-244]
T
[91 nt withheld, positions 246-336]
G
[124 nt withheld, positions 338-461]
CCCATTCGCCATTCAGGCTGCGCAACTGTTGGGAAGGGCGATCGGTGCGGGCCTCTTCGCTATTACGCCA
GCTGGCGAAAGGGGGATGTGCTGCAAGGCGATTAAGTTGGGTAACGCCAGGGTTTTCCCAGTCACGACGT
TGTAAAACGACGGCCAGTGAATTGTAATACGACTCACTATAGGGCGAATTGGGTACAGGCGCGCCTCAGC
CTAAAGCTTTTTCCCCGTATCCCCCCAGGTGTCTGCAGGCTCAAAGAGCAGCGAGAAGCGTTCAGAGGAA
AGCGATCCCGTGCCACCTTCCCCGTGCCCGGGCTGTCCCCGCACGCTGCCGGCTCGGGGATGCGGGGGGA
GCGCCGGACCGGAGCGGAGCCCCGGGCGGCTCGCTGCTGCCCCCTAGCGGGGGAGGGACGTAATTACATC
CCTGGGGGCTTTGGGGGGGGGCTGTCCCCGTGCACTCAGCCTAAAGCTTTTTCCCCGTATCCCCCCAGGT
GTCTGCAGGCTCAAAGAGCAGCGAGAAGCGTTCAGAGGAAAGCGATCCCGTGCCACCTTCCCCGTGCCCG
GGCTGTCCCCGCACGCTGCCGGCTCGGGGATGCGGGGGGAGCGCCGGACCGGAGCGGAGCCCCGGGCGGC
TCGCTGCTGCCCCCTAGCGGGGGAGGGACGTAATTACATCCCTGGGGGCTTTGGGGGGGGGCTGTCCCCA
CTAGTGATTCGAGGCAGTGAAAAAAATGCTTTATTTGTGAAATTTGTGATGCTATTGCTTTATTTGTAAC
CATTATAAGCTGCAATAAACAAGTTAACAACAACAATTGTTGCGTGCGAATTCCGTTGCGGATCCCAGTG
CAGAAATCAGATCACGGAGCAGGCATCTATGAGTAGCAGCAAGGAGCACGTGCTCTTTACATGACCTACT
TACAGAAGGCAGAGTCTCCCCGTCAGGCAGTCTTCAGCATGACAATTAGCAGTTTTTCCTGCAGTTTGGT
CAGCAGGAATGACACAAACCTCTCCCTAGCACAAGCCACTCAGCCCTGTCGGGTTCGTGCTGCTCTTTGG
ATAACGGCATTCCATTAGGAGTGTGACACAGTAGGGAAAGAGACCGGTTCACTGTGAGACCTGCTACTCA
CTCTCGTACAGTGTATCGGCCCCCCTTCCCACTGCACAGTGGCTGCCGGGCTCTGGGCAGGAGGCATGTG
GCCATCATGAAAGTGAACCATGGAGTCAGAGTTCCACCGAGACACGCTGGATTGTCAATAGCCTTCTTCT
AAAGGCAGTATCTTTTAGCACGATATTGAAACAACCTAATTTGGTTCCCTAGCCTTAAGAACAGAGGAAG
CACTCTCTTCAGATCTTCAGCCTAAAGCTTTTTCCCCGTATCCCCCCAGGTGTCTGCAGGCTCAAAGAGC
AGCGAGAAGCGTTCAGAGGAAAGCGATCCCGTGCCACCTTCCCCGTGCCCGGGCTGTCCCCGCACGCTGC
CGGCTCGGGGATGCGGGGGGAGCGCCGGACCGGAGCGGAGCCCCGGGCGGCTCGCTGCTGCCCCCTAGCG
GGGGAGGGACGTAATTACATCCCTGGGGGCTTTGGGGGGGGGCTGTCCCCGTGCACTCAGCCTAAAGCTT
TTTCCCCGTATCCCCCCAGGTGTCTGCAGGCTCAAAGAGCAGCGAGAAGCGTTCAGAGGAAAGCGATCCC
GTGCCACCTTCCCCGTGCCCGGGCTGTCCCCGCACGCTGCCGGCTCGGGGATGCGGGGGGAGCGCCGGAC
CGGAGCGGAGCCCCGGGCGGCTCGCTGCTGCCCCCTAGCGGGGGAGGGACGTAATTACATCCCTGGGGGC
TTTGGGGGGGGGCTGTCCCCATTTAAATCAGCTCCAGCTTTTGTTCCCTTTAGTGAGGGTTAATTTCGAG
CTTGGCGTAATCATGGTCATAGCTGTTTCCTGTGTGAAATTGTTATCCGCTCACAATTCCACACAACATA
CGAGCCGGAAGCATAAAGTGTAAAGCCTGGGGTGCCTAATGAGTGAGCTAACTCACATTAATTGCGTTGC
GCTCACTGCCCGCTTTCCAGTCGGGAAACCTGTCGTGCCAGCTGCATTAATGAATCGGCCAACGCGCGGG
GAGAGGCGGTTTGCGTATTGGGCGCTCTTCCGCTTCCTCGCTCACTGACTCGCTGCGCTCGGTCGTTCGG
CTGCGGCGAGCGGTATCAGCTCACTCAAAGGCGGTAATACGGTTATCCACAGAATCAGGGGATAACGCAG
GAAAGAACATGTGAGCAAAAGGCCAGCAAAAGGCCAGGAACCGTAAAAAGGCCGCGTTGCTGGCGTTTTT
CCATAGGCTCCGCCCCCCTGACGAGCATCACAAAAATCGACGCTCAAGTCAGAGGTGGCGAAACCCGACA
GGACTATAAAGATACCAGGCGTTTCCCCCTGGAAGCTCCCTCGTGCGCTCTCCTGTTCCGACCCTGCCGC
TTACCGGATACCTGTCCGCCTTTCTCCCTTCGGGAAGCGTGGCGCTTTCTCATAGCTCACGCTGTAGGTA
TCTCAGTTCGGTGTAGGTCGTTCGCTCCAAGCTGGGCTGTGTGCACGAACCCCCCGTTCAGCCCGACCGC
TGCGCCTTATCCGGTAACTATCGTCTTGAGTCCAACCCGGTAAGACACGACTTATCGCCACTGGCAGCAG
CCACTGGTAACAGGATTAGCAGAGCGAGGTATGTAGGCGGTGCTACAGAGTTCTTGAAGTGGTGGCCTAA
CTACGGCTACACTAGAAGGACAGTATTTGGTATCTGCGCTCTGCTGAAGCCAGTTACCTTCGGAAAAAGA
GTTGGTAGCTCTTGATCCGGCAAACAAACCACCGCTGGTAGCGGTGGTTTTTTTGTTTGCAAGCAGCAGA
TTACGCGCAGAAAAAAAGGATCTCAAGAAGATCCTTTGATCTTTTCTACGGGGTCTGACGCTCAGTGGAA
CGAAAACTCACGTTAAGGGATTTTGGTCATGAGATTATCAAAAAGGATCTTCACCTAGATCCTTTTAAAT
TAAAAATGAAGTTTTAAATCAATCTAAAGTATATATGAGTAAACTTGGTCTGACAGTTACCAATGCTTAA
TCAGTGAGGCACCTATCTCAGCGATCTGTCTATTTCGTTCATCCATAGTTGCCTGACTCCCCGTCGTGTA
GATAACTACGATACGGGAGGGCTTACCATCTGGCCCCAGTGCTGCAATGATACCGCGAGACCCACGCTCA
CCGGCTCCAGATTTATCAGCAATAAACCAGCCAGCCGGAAGGGCCGAGCGCAGAAGTGGTCCTGCAACTT
TATCCGCCTCCATCCAGTCTATTAATTGTTGCCGGGAAGCTAGAGTAAGTAGTTCGCCAGTTAATAGTTT
GCGCAACGTTGTTGCCATTGCTACAGGCATCGTGGTGTCACGCTCGTCGTTTGGTATGGCTTCATTCAGC
TCCGGTTCCCAACGATCAAGGCGAGTTACATGATCCCCCATGTTGTGCAAAAAAGCGGTTAGCTCCTTCG
GTCCTCCGATCGTTGTCAGAAGTAAGTTGGCCGCAGTGTTATCACTCATGGTTATGGCAGCACTGCATAA
TTCTCTTACTGTCATGCCATCCGTAAGATGCTTTTCTGTGACTGGTGAGTACTCAACCAAGTCATTCTGA
GAATAGTGTATGCGGCGACCGAGTTGCTCTTGCCCGGCGTCAATACGGGATAATACCGCGCCACATAGCA
GAACTTTAAAAGTGCTCATCATTGGAAAACGTTCTTCGGGGCGAAAACTCTCAAGGATCTTACCGCTGTT
GAGATCCAGTTCGATGTAACCCACTCGTGCACCCAACTGATCTTCAGCATCTTTTACTTTCACCAGCGTT
TCTGGGTGAGCAAAAACAGGAAGGCAAAATGCCGCAAAAAAGGGAATAAGGGCGACACGGAAATGTTGAA
TACTCATACTCTTCCTTTTTCAATATTATTGAAGCATTTATCAGGGTTATTGTCTCATGAGCGGATACAT
ATTTGAATGTATTTAGAAAAATAAACAAATAGGGGTTCCGCGCACATTTCCCCGAAAAGTGC
Features (pLannotate 1.2.2; 13 found; start..end, strand, type, name):
     33..461     -  rep_origin     f1 ori (sequence partly withheld): f1 bacteriophage origin of replication; arrow indicates direction of (+) strand synthesis
    466..623     -  CDS            lacZα (fragment): LacZα fragment of β-galactosidase; lacZ fragment
    626..644     +  promoter       T7 promoter: promoter for bacteriophage T7 RNA polymerase
   1175..1256    -  polyA_signal   SV40 poly(A) signal: SV40 polyadenylation signal
   1535..1618    -  ncRNA          mir-128: Accession: RF00649 - microRNA mir-128
   2328..2346    -  promoter       T3 promoter: promoter for bacteriophage T3 RNA polymerase
   2391..2407    -  protein_bind   lac operator: The lac repressor binds to the lac operator to inhibit transcription in E. coli. This inhibition can be relieved by adding lactose or isopropyl-β-D-thiogalactopyranoside (IPTG). lac repressor encoded by lacI
   2415..2445    -  promoter       lac promoter: promoter for the E. coli lac operon
   2460..2481    -  protein_bind   CAP binding site: CAP binding activates transcription in the presence of cAMP. E. coli catabolite activator protein
   2494..2586    -  CDS            lacI (fragment): lac repressor; lacI; The lac repressor binds to the lac operator to inhibit transcription in E. coli. This inhibition can be relieved by adding lactose or isopropyl-β-D-thiogalactopyranoside (IPTG).
   2769..3357    -  rep_origin     ori: high-copy-number ColE1/pMB1/pBR322/pUC origin of replication
   3528..4388    -  CDS            AmpR: β-lactamase; bla; confers resistance to ampicillin, carbenicillin, and related antibiotics
   4389..4493    -  promoter       AmpR promoter: bla
