[The description below was written by a language model from this plasmid's Addgene catalogue record and pLannotate feature annotations shown in this document.]
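Description:
pAWSV-9 is a 4,513 bp bacterial cloning plasmid built on the pBT264 backbone and carrying a miR-128b insert; its stated purpose is simply "pBT264-[miR-128b]". The annotated backbone has the layout of a standard phagemid-type cloning vector. It has a high-copy ColE1/pUC-type origin for replication in E. coli, an f1 origin that allows single-stranded DNA production, and a β-lactamase gene with its own promoter for ampicillin selection. A lac promoter/operator region with a CAP binding site and a lacZα fragment flank the cloning region, which is bracketed by T7 and T3 phage promoters. A short lacI fragment is also detected and is probably a backbone remnant rather than a functional repressor gene.

Between the T7 and T3 promoters, the feature table identifies a mir-128 family microRNA element of about 84 nt. An SV40 polyadenylation signal lies in the same orientation a few hundred bases downstream of it. No mammalian promoter is annotated. Several hundred bases on either side of the microRNA element carry no annotation, so the record does not show what drives miR-128b expression or what else the cassette contains.

The associated publication concerns massively parallel, high-order combinatorial genetics in human cells. This suggests the plasmid serves as a storage or entry vector holding an individual microRNA unit for later assembly into combinatorial libraries, though the record does not say so explicitly. No viral elements, reporters or mammalian selection markers are annotated.
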