Addgene plasmid #72762: pAWSV-9
Purpose: pBT264-[miR-128b]
Depositing lab: Timothy Lu. Depositing organization: Massachusetts Institute of Technology. Publication: Massively parallel high-order combinatorial genetics in human cells. Wong AS, Choi GC, Cheng AA, Purcell O, Lu TK. Nat Biotechnol. 2015 Sep;33(9):952-61. doi: 10.1038/nbt.3326. Epub 2015 Aug 17. PubMed 26280411.
Backbone
  Vector backbone: pBT264
Growth in bacteria
  Bacterial resistance: Ampicillin, 100 μg/mL
  Growth temperature: 37°C
  Growth strain: DH5alpha
  Copy number: Unknown
Gene/Insert
  Gene/Insert name: [miR-128b]
Terms and licenses: Academic/Nonprofit Terms; Industry Terms: Not Available to Industry
How to cite: pAWSV-9 was a gift from Timothy Lu (Addgene plasmid # 72762 ; http://n2t.net/addgene:72762 ; RRID:Addgene_72762)
