>Addgene plasmid #72762 | pAWSV-9 | addgene partial sequence | sequence record 136780 | SV40pA-R 5'-GAAATTTGTGATGCTATTGC-3'
GTTAACAACAACAATTGTTGCGTGCGAATTCCGTTGCGGATCCCAGTGCAGAAATCAGATCACGGAGCAG
GCATCTATGAGTAGCAGCAAGGAGCACGTGCTCTTTACATGACCTACTTACAGAAGGCAGAGTCTCCCCG
TCAGGCAGTCTTCAGCATGACAATTAGCAGTTTTTCCTGCAGTTTGGTCAGCAGGAATGACACAAACCTC
TCCCTAGCACAAGCCACTCAGCCCTGTCGGGTTCGTGCTGCTCTTTGGATAACGGCATTCCATTAGGAGT
GTGACACAGTAGGGAAAGAGACCGGTTCACTGTGAGACCTGCTACTCACTCTCGTACAGTGTATCGGCCC
CCCTTCCCACTGCACAGTGGCTGCCGGGCTCTGGGCAGGAGGCATGTGGCCATCATGAAAGTGAACCATG
GAGTCAGAGTTCCACCGAGACACGCTGGATTGTCAATAGCCTTCTTCTAAAGGCAGTATCTTTTAGCACG
ATATTGAAACAACCTAATTTGGTTCCCTAGCCTTAAGAACAGAGGAAGCACTCTCTTCAGATCTTCAGCC
TAAAGCTTTTTCCCCGTATCCCCCCAGGTGTCTGCAGGCTCAAAGAGCAGCGAGAAGCGTTCAGAGGAAA
GCGATCCCGTGCCACCTTCCCCGTGCCCGGGCTGTCCCCGCACGCTGCCGGCTCGGGGATGCGGGGGGAG
CGCCGGACCGGAGCGGAGCCCCGGGCGGCTCGCTGCTGCCCCCTAGCGGGGGAGGGACGTAATTACATCC
CTGGGGGCTTTGGGGGGGGG
