>Addgene plasmid #72762 | pAWSV-9 | addgene partial sequence | sequence record 136781 | M13-Rev 5'-CAGGAAACAGCTATGACC-3'
AAGCTGGAGCTGATTTAAATGGGGACAGCCCCCCCCCAAAGCCCCCAGGGATGTAATTACGTCCCTCCCC
CGCTAGGGGGCAGCAGCGAGCCGCCCGGGGCTCCGCTCCGGTCCGGCGCTCCCCCCGCATCCCCGAGCCG
GCAGCGTGCGGGGACAGCCCGGGCACGGGGAAGGTGGCACGGGATCGCTTTCCTCTGAACGCTTCTCGCT
GCTCTTTGAGCCTGCAGACACCTGGGGGGATACGGGGAAAAAGCTTTAGGCTGAGTGCACGGGGACAGCC
CCCCCCCAAAGCCCCCAGGGATGTAATTACGTCCCTCCCCCGCTAGGGGGCAGCAGCGAGCCGCCCGGGG
CTCCGCTCCGGTCCGGCGCTCCCCCCGCATCCCCGAGCCGGCAGCGTGCGGGGACAGCCCGGGCACGGGG
AAGGTGGCACGGGATCGCTTTCCTCTGAACGCTTCTCGCTGCTCTTTGAGCCTGCAGACACCTGGGGGGA
TACGGGGAAAAAGCTTTAGGCTGAAGATCTGAAGAGAGTGCTTCCTCTGTTCTTAA
